>Addgene plasmid #127122 | px458_2A_GFP_sgRNA_RNF123 | addgene full sequence | sequence record 251411 | Addgene NGS Result
GAGGGCCTATTTCCCATGATTCCTTCATATTTGCATATACGATACAAGGCTGTTAGAGAGATAATTGGAA
TTAATTTGACTGTAAACACAAAGATATTAGTACAAAATACGTGACGTAGAAAGTAATAATTTCTTGGGTA
GTTTGCAGTTTTAAAATTATGTTTTAAAATGGACTATCATATGCTTACCGTAACTTGAAAGTATTTCGAT
TTCTTGGCTTTATATATCTTGTGGAAAGGACGAAACACCGCACGCATGTGGTAGAGCGGAGTTTTAGAGC
TAGAAATAGCAAGTTAAAATAAGGCTAGTCCGTTATCAACTTGAAAAAGTGGCACCGAGTCGGTGCTTTT
TTGTTTTAGAGCTAGAAATAGCAAGTTAAAATAAGGCTAGTCCGTTTTTAGCGCGTGCGCCAATTCTGCA
GACAAATGGCTCTAGAGGTACCCGTTACATAACTTACGGTAAATGGCCCGCCTGGCTGACCGCCCAACGA
CCCCCGCCCATTGACGTCAATAGTAACGCCAATAGGGACTTTCCATTGACGTCAATGGGTGGAGTATTTA
CGGTAAACTGCCCACTTGGCAGTACATCAAGTGTATCATATGCCAAGTACGCCCCCTATTGACGTCAATG
ACGGTAAATGGCCCGCCTGGCATTGTGCCCAGTACATGACCTTATGGGACTTTCCTACTTGGCAGTACAT
CTACGTATTAGTCATCGCTATTACCATGGTCGAGGTGAGCCCCACGTTCTGCTTCACTCTCCCCATCTCC
CCCCCCTCCCCACCCCCAATTTTGTATTTATTTATTTTTTAATTATTTTGTGCAGCGATGGGGGCGGGGG
GGGGGGGGGGGCGCGCGCCAGGCGGGGCGGGGCGGGGCGRGGGGCGGGGCGGGGCGAGGCGGAGAGGTGC
GGCGGCAGCCAATCAGAGCGGCGCGCTCCGAAAGTTTCCTTTTATGGCGAGGCGGCGGCGGCGGCGGCCC
TATAAAAAGCGAAGCGCGCGGCGGGCGGGAGTCGCTGCGCGCTGCCTTCGCCCCGTGCCCCGCTCCGCCG
CCGCCTCGCGCCGCCCGCCCCGGCTCTGACTGACCGCGTTACTCCCACAGGTGAGCGGGCGGGACGGCCC
TTCTCCTCCGGGCTGTAATTAGCTGAGCAAGAGGTAAGGGTTTAAGGGATGGTTGGTTGGTGGGGTATTA
ATGTTTAATTACCTGGAGCACCTGCCTGAAATCACTTTTTTTCAGGTTGGACCGGTGCCACCATGGACTA
TAAGGACCACGACGGAGACTACAAGGATCATGATATTGATTACAAAGACGATGACGATAAGATGGCCCCA
AAGAAGAAGCGGAAGGTCGGTATCCACGGAGTCCCAGCAGCCGACAAGAAGTACAGCATCGGCCTGGACA
TCGGCACCAACTCTGTGGGCTGGGCCGTGATCACCGACGAGTACAAGGTGCCCAGCAAGAAATTCAAGGT
GCTGGGCAACACCGACCGGCACAGCATCAAGAAGAACCTGATCGGAGCCCTGCTGTTCGACAGCGGCGAA
ACAGCCGAGGCCACCCGGCTGAAGAGAACCGCCAGAAGAAGATACACCAGACGGAAGAACCGGATCTGCT
ATCTGCAAGAGATCTTCAGCAACGAGATGGCCAAGGTGGACGACAGCTTCTTCCACAGACTGGAAGAGTC
CTTCCTGGTGGAAGAGGATAAGAAGCACGAGCGGCACCCCATCTTCGGCAACATCGTGGACGAGGTGGCC
TACCACGAGAAGTACCCCACCATCTACCACCTGAGAAAGAAACTGGTGGACAGCACCGACAAGGCCGACC
TGCGGCTGATCTATCTGGCCCTGGCCCACATGATCAAGTTCCGGGGCCACTTCCTGATCGAGGGCGACCT
GAACCCCGACAACAGCGACGTGGACAAGCTGTTCATCCAGCTGGTGCAGACCTACAACCAGCTGTTCGAG
GAAAACCCCATCAACGCCAGCGGCGTGGACGCCAAGGCCATCCTGTCTGCCAGACTGAGCAAGAGCAGAC
GGCTGGAAAATCTGATCGCCCAGCTGCCCGGCGAGAAGAAGAATGGCCTGTTCGGAAACCTGATTGCCCT
GAGCCTGGGCCTGACCCCCAACTTCAAGAGCAACTTCGACCTGGCCGAGGATGCCAAACTGCAGCTGAGC
AAGGACACCTACGACGACGACCTGGACAACCTGCTGGCCCAGATCGGCGACCAGTACGCCGACCTGTTTC
TGGCCGCCAAGAACCTGTCCGACGCCATCCTGCTGAGCGACATCCTGAGAGTGAACACCGAGATCACCAA
GGCCCCCCTGAGCGCCTCTATGATCAAGAGATACGACGAGCACCACCAGGACCTGACCCTGCTGAAAGCT
CTCGTGCGGCAGCAGCTGCCTGAGAAGTACAAAGAGATTTTCTTCGACCAGAGCAAGAACGGCTACGCCG
GCTACATTGACGGCGGAGCCAGCCAGGAAGAGTTCTACAAGTTCATCAAGCCCATCCTGGAAAAGATGGA
CGGCACCGAGGAACTGCTCGTGAAGCTGAACAGAGAGGACCTGCTGCGGAAGCAGCGGACCTTCGACAAC
GGCAGCATCCCCCACCAGATCCACCTGGGAGAGCTGCACGCCATTCTGCGGCGGCAGGAAGATTTTTACC
CATTCCTGAAGGACAACCGGGAAAAGATCGAGAAGATCCTGACCTTCCGCATCCCCTACTACGTGGGCCC
TCTGGCCAGGGGAAACAGCAGATTCGCCTGGATGACCAGAAAGAGCGAGGAAACCATCACCCCCTGGAAC
TTCGAGGAAGTGGTGGACAAGGGCGCTTCCGCCCAGAGCTTCATCGAGCGGATGACCAACTTCGATAAGA
ACCTGCCCAACGAGAAGGTGCTGCCCAAGCACAGCCTGCTGTACGAGTACTTCACCGTGTATAACGAGCT
GACCAAAGTGAAATACGTGACCGAGGGAATGAGAAAGCCCGCCTTCCTGAGCGGCGAGCAGAAAAAGGCC
ATCGTGGACCTGCTGTTCAAGACCAACCGGAAAGTGACCGTGAAGCAGCTGAAAGAGGACTACTTCAAGA
AAATCGAGTGCTTCGACTCCGTGGAAATCTCCGGCGTGGAAGATCGGTTCAACGCCTCCCTGGGCACATA
CCACGATCTGCTGAAAATTATCAAGGACAAGGACTTCCTGGACAATGAGGAAAACGAGGACATTCTGGAA
GATATCGTGCTGACCCTGACACTGTTTGAGGACAGAGAGATGATCGAGGAACGGCTGAAAACCTATGCCC
ACCTGTTCGACGACAAAGTGATGAAGCAGCTGAAGCGGCGGAGATACACCGGCTGGGGCAGGCTGAGCCG
GAAGCTGATCAACGGCATCCGGGACAAGCAGTCCGGCAAGACAATCCTGGATTTCCTGAAGTCCGACGGC
TTCGCCAACAGAAACTTCATGCAGCTGATCCACGACGACAGCCTGACCTTTAAAGAGGACATCCAGAAAG
CCCAGGTGTCCGGCCAGGGCGATAGCCTGCACGAGCACATTGCCAATCTGGCCGGCAGCCCCGCCATTAA
GAAGGGCATCCTGCAGACAGTGAAGGTGGTGGACGAGCTCGTGAAAGTGATGGGCCGGCACAAGCCCGAG
AACATCGTGATCGAAATGGCCAGAGAGAACCAGACCACCCAGAAGGGACAGAAGAACAGCCGCGAGAGAA
TGAAGCGGATCGAAGAGGGCATCAAAGAGCTGGGCAGCCAGATCCTGAAAGAACACCCCGTGGAAAACAC
CCAGCTGCAGAACGAGAAGCTGTACCTGTACTACCTGCAGAATGGGCGGGATATGTACGTGGACCAGGAA
CTGGACATCAACCGGCTGTCCGACTACGATGTGGACCATATCGTGCCTCAGAGCTTTCTGAAGGACGACT
CCATCGACAACAAGGTGCTGACCAGAAGCGACAAGAACCGGGGCAAGAGCGACAACGTGCCCTCCGAAGA
GGTCGTGAAGAAGATGAAGAACTACTGGCGGCAGCTGCTGAACGCCAAGCTGATTACCCAGAGAAAGTTC
GACAATCTGACCAAGGCCGAGAGAGGCGGCCTGAGCGAACTGGATAAGGCCGGCTTCATCAAGAGACAGC
TGGTGGAAACCCGGCAGATCACAAAGCACGTGGCACAGATCCTGGACTCCCGGATGAACACTAAGTACGA
CGAGAATGACAAGCTGATCCGGGAAGTGAAAGTGATCACCCTGAAGTCCAAGCTGGTGTCCGATTTCCGG
AAGGATTTCCAGTTTTACAAAGTGCGCGAGATCAACAACTACCACCACGCCCACGACGCCTACCTGAACG
CCGTCGTGGGAACCGCCCTGATCAAAAAGTACCCTAAGCTGGAAAGCGAGTTCGTGTACGGCGACTACAA
GGTGTACGACGTGCGGAAGATGATCGCCAAGAGCGAGCAGGAAATCGGCAAGGCTACCGCCAAGTACTTC
TTCTACAGCAACATCATGAACTTTTTCAAGACCGAGATTACCCTGGCCAACGGCGAGATCCGGAAGCGGC
CTCTGATCGAGACAAACGGCGAAACCGGGGAGATCGTGTGGGATAAGGGCCGGGATTTTGCCACCGTGCG
GAAAGTGCTGAGCATGCCCCAAGTGAATATCGTGAAAAAGACCGAGGTGCAGACAGGCGGCTTCAGCAAA
GAGTCTATCCTGCCCAAGAGGAACAGCGATAAGCTGATCGCCAGAAAGAAGGACTGGGACCCTAAGAAGT
ACGGCGGCTTCGACAGCCCCACCGTGGCCTATTCTGTGCTGGTGGTGGCCAAAGTGGAAAAGGGCAAGTC
CAAGAAACTGAAGAGTGTGAAAGAGCTGCTGGGGATCACCATCATGGAAAGAAGCAGCTTCGAGAAGAAT
CCCATCGACTTTCTGGAAGCCAAGGGCTACAAAGAAGTGAAAAAGGACCTGATCATCAAGCTGCCTAAGT
ACTCCCTGTTCGAGCTGGAAAACGGCCGGAAGAGAATGCTGGCCTCTGCCGGCGAACTGCAGAAGGGAAA
CGAACTGGCCCTGCCCTCCAAATATGTGAACTTCCTGTACCTGGCCAGCCACTATGAGAAGCTGAAGGGC
TCCCCCGAGGATAATGAGCAGAAACAGCTGTTTGTGGAACAGCACAAGCACTACCTGGACGAGATCATCG
AGCAGATCAGCGAGTTCTCCAAGAGAGTGATCCTGGCCGACGCTAATCTGGACAAAGTGCTGTCCGCCTA
CAACAAGCACCGGGATAAGCCCATCAGAGAGCAGGCCGAGAATATCATCCACCTGTTTACCCTGACCAAT
CTGGGAGCCCCTGCCGCCTTCAAGTACTTTGACACCACCATCGACCGGAAGAGGTACACCAGCACCAAAG
AGGTGCTGGACGCCACCCTGATCCACCAGAGCATCACCGGCCTGTACGAGACACGGATCGACCTGTCTCA
GCTGGGAGGCGACAAAAGGCCGGCGGCCACGAAAAAGGCCGGCCAGGCAAAAAAGAAAAAGGAATTCGGC
AGTGGAGAGGGCAGAGGAAGTCTGCTAACATGCGGTGACGTCGAGGAGAATCCTGGCCCAGTGAGCAAGG
GCGAGGAGCTGTTCACCGGGGTGGTGCCCATCCTGGTCGAGCTGGACGGCGACGTAAACGGCCACAAGTT
CAGCGTGTCCGGCGAGGGCGAGGGCGATGCCACCTACGGCAAGCTGACCCTGAAGTTCATCTGCACCACC
GGCAAGCTGCCCGTGCCCTGGCCCACCCTCGTGACCACCCTGACCTACGGCGTGCAGTGCTTCAGCCGCT
ACCCCGACCACATGAAGCAGCACGACTTCTTCAAGTCCGCCATGCCCGAAGGCTACGTCCAGGAGCGCAC
CATCTTCTTCAAGGACGACGGCAACTACAAGACCCGCGCCGAGGTGAAGTTCGAGGGCGACACCCTGGTG
AACCGCATCGAGCTGAAGGGCATCGACTTCAAGGAGGACGGCAACATCCTGGGGCACAAGCTGGAGTACA
ACTACAACAGCCACAACGTCTATATCATGGCCGACAAGCAGAAGAACGGCATCAAGGTGAACTTCAAGAT
CCGCCACAACATCGAGGACGGCAGCGTGCAGCTCGCCGACCACTACCAGCAGAACACCCCCATCGGCGAC
GGCCCCGTGCTGCTGCCCGACAACCACTACCTGAGCACCCAGTCCGCCCTGAGCAAAGACCCCAACGAGA
AGCGCGATCACATGGTCCTGCTGGAGTTCGTGACCGCCGCCGGGATCACTCTCGGCATGGACGAGCTGTA
CAAGGAATTCTAACTAGAGCTCGCTGATCAGCCTCGACTGTGCCTTCTAGTTGCCAGCCATCTGTTGTTT
GCCCCTCCCCCGTGCCTTCCTTGACCCTGGAAGGTGCCACTCCCACTGTCCTTTCCTAATAAAATGAGGA
AATTGCATCGCATTGTCTGAGTAGGTGTCATTCTATTCTGGGGGGTGGGGTGGGGCAGGACAGCAAGGGG
GAGGATTGGGAAGAGAATAGCAGGCATGCTGGGGAGCGGCCGCAGGAACCCCTAGTGATGGAGTTGGCCA
CTCCCTCTCTGCGCGCTCGCTCGCTCACTGAGGCCGGGCGACCAAAGGTCGCCCGACGCCCGGGCTTTGC
CCGGGCGGCCTCAGTGAGCGAGCGAGCGCGCAGCTGCCTGCAGGGGCGCCTGATGCGGTATTTTCTCCTT
ACGCATCTGTGCGGTATTTCACACCGCATA
[95 nt withheld, positions 6751-6845]
T
[46 nt withheld, positions 6847-6892]
C
[141 nt withheld, positions 6894-7034]
CCTTTGACGTTGGAGTCCACGTTCTTT
[37 nt withheld, positions 7062-7098]
ACTCTATCTCGGGCTATTCTTTTGATTTATAAGGGATTTTGCCGATTTCGGTCTATTGGTTAAAAAATGA
GCTGATTTAACAAAAATTTAACGCGAATTTTAACAAAATATTAACGTTTACAATTTTATGGTGCACTCTC
AGTACAATCTGCTCTGATGCCGCATAGTTAAGCCAGCCCCGACACCCGCCAACACCCGCTGACGCGCCCT
GACGGGCTTGTCTGCTCCCGGCATCCGCTTACAGACAAGCTGTGACCGTCTCCGGGAGCTGCATGTGTCA
GAGGTTTTCACCGTCATCACCGAAACGCGCGAGACGAAAGGGCCTCGTGATACGCCTATTTTTATAGGTT
AATGTCATGATAATAATGGTTTCTTAGACGTCAGGTGGCACTTTTCGGGGAAATGTGCGCGGAACCCCTA
TTTGTTTATTTTTCTAAATACATTCAAATATGTATCCGCTCATGAGACAATAACCCTGATAAATGCTTCA
ATAATATTGAAAAAGGAAGAGTATGAGTATTCAACATTTCCGTGTCGCCCTTATTCCCTTTTTTGCGGCA
TTTTGCCTTCCTGTTTTTGCTCACCCAGAAACGCTGGTGAAAGTAAAAGATGCTGAAGATCAGTTGGGTG
CACGAGTGGGTTACATCGAACTGGATCTCAACAGCGGTAAGATCCTTGAGAGTTTTCGCCCCGAAGAACG
TTTTCCAATGATGAGCACTTTTAAAGTTCTGCTATGTGGCGCGGTATTATCCCGTATTGACGCCGGGCAA
GAGCAACTCGGTCGCCGCATACACTATTCTCAGAATGACTTGGTTGAGTACTCACCAGTCACAGAAAAGC
ATCTTACGGATGGCATGACAGTAAGAGAATTATGCAGTGCTGCCATAACCATGAGTGATAACACTGCGGC
CAACTTACTTCTGACAACGATCGGAGGACCGAAGGAGCTAACCGCTTTTTTGCACAACATGGGGGATCAT
GTAACTCGCCTTGATCGTTGGGAACCGGAGCTGAATGAAGCCATACCAAACGACGAGCGTGACACCACGA
TGCCTGTAGCAATGGCAACAACGTTGCGCAAACTATTAACTGGCGAACTACTTACTCTAGCTTCCCGGCA
ACAATTAATAGACTGGATGGAGGCGGATAAAGTTGCAGGACCACTTCTGCGCTCGGCCCTTCCGGCTGGC
TGGTTTATTGCTGATAAATCTGGAGCCGGTGAGCGTGGAAGCCGCGGTATCATTGCAGCACTGGGGCCAG
ATGGTAAGCCCTCCCGTATCGTAGTTATCTACACGACGGGGAGTCAGGCAACTATGGATGAACGAAATAG
ACAGATCGCTGAGATAGGTGCCTCACTGATTAAGCATTGGTAACTGTCAGACCAAGTTTACTCATATATA
CTTTAGATTGATTTAAAACTTCATTTTTAATTTAAAAGGATCTAGGTGAAGATCCTTTTTGATAATCTCA
TGACCAAAATCCCTTAACGTGAGTTTTCGTTCCACTGAGCGTCAGACCCCGTAGAAAAGATCAAAGGATC
TTCTTGAGATCCTTTTTTTCTGCGCGTAATCTGCTGCTTGCAAACAAAAAAACCACCGCTACCAGCGGTG
GTTTGTTTGCCGGATCAAGAGCTACCAACTCTTTTTCCGAAGGTAACTGGCTTCAGCAGAGCGCAGATAC
CAAATACTGTTCTTCTAGTGTAGCCGTAGTTAGGCCACCACTTCAAGAACTCTGTAGCACCGCCTACATA
CCTCGCTCTGCTAATCCTGTTACCAGTGGCTGCTGCCAGTGGCGATAAGTCGTGTCTTACCGGGTTGGAC
TCAAGACGATAGTTACCGGATAAGGCGCAGCGGTCGGGCTGAACGGGGGGTTCGTGCACACAGCCCAGCT
TGGAGCGAACGACCTACACCGAACTGAGATACCTACAGCGTGAGCTATGAGAAAGCGCCACGCTTCCCGA
AGGGAGAAAGGCGGACAGGTATCCGGTAAGCGGCAGGGTCGGAACAGGAGAGCGCACGAGGGAGCTTCCA
GGGGGAAACGCCTGGTATCTTTATAGTCCTGTCGGGTTTCGCCACCTCTGACTTGAGCGTCGATTTTTGT
GATGCTCGTCAGGGGGGCGGAGCCTATGGAAAAACGCCAGCAACGCGGCCTTTTTACGGTTCCTGGCCTT
TTGCTGGCCTTTTGCTCACATGT
Features (pLannotate 1.2.2; 19 found; start..end, strand, type, name):
      1..241     +  promoter       U6 promoter: RNA polymerase III promoter for human U6 snRNA
    271..346     +  misc_RNA       gRNA scaffold: guide RNA scaffold for the Streptococcus pyogenes CRISPR/Cas9 system
    353..396     +  misc_RNA       gRNA scaffold (fragment): guide RNA scaffold for the Streptococcus pyogenes CRISPR/Cas9 system
    443..728     +  enhancer       CMV enhancer: human cytomegalovirus immediate early enhancer; contains an 18-bp deletion relative to the standard CMV enhancer
    730..1007    +  promoter       chicken β-actin promoter: No description available
   1008..1235    +  intron         hybrid intron: hybrid between chicken β-actin (CBA) and minute virus of mice (MMV) introns (Gray et al., 2011)
   1373..2974    +  CDS            Cas9(N): N-terminal portion of Streptococcus pyogenes Cas9 (Zetsche et al., 2015)
   2975..5473    +  CDS            Cas9(C): C-terminal portion of Streptococcus pyogenes Cas9 (Zetsche et al., 2015)
   5474..5521    +  CDS            nucleoplasmin NLS: bipartite nuclear localization signal from nucleoplasmin
   5591..6304    +  CDS            EGFP: EGFP is a basic (constitutively fluorescent) green fluorescent protein published in 1996, derived from Aequorea victoria. It is reported to be a rapidly-maturing weak dimer with moderate acid sensitivity.
   6338..6449    +  polyA_signal   bGH poly(A) signal: bovine growth hormone polyadenylation signal
   6554..6694    +  repeat_region  AAV2 ITR: inverted terminal repeat of adeno-associated virus serotype 2 inverted
   6699..6750    -  misc_feature   bom (fragment): basis of mobility region from pBR322
   6769..7224    +  rep_origin     f1 ori (sequence partly withheld): f1 bacteriophage origin of replication; arrow indicates direction of (+) strand synthesis
   7225..7274    -  misc_feature   bom (fragment): basis of mobility region from pBR322
   7376..7411    -  CDS            rop (fragment): Rop protein, which maintains plasmids at low copy number; rop
   7506..7610    +  promoter       AmpR promoter: bla
   7611..8471    +  CDS            AmpR: β-lactamase; bla; confers resistance to ampicillin, carbenicillin, and related antibiotics
   8642..9230    +  rep_origin     ori: high-copy-number ColE1/pMB1/pBR322/pUC origin of replication
