[The description below was written by a language model from this plasmid's Addgene catalogue record and pLannotate feature annotations shown in this document.]
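Description:
px458_2A_GFP_sgRNA_RNF123 is an all-in-one CRISPR/Cas9 plasmid of about 9.3 kb, built on the px458 backbone and intended for transient expression in mammalian cells to target the human RNF123 gene (also known as KPC1). It is propagated in E. coli through a high-copy ColE1/pUC-type origin and selected with ampicillin via the β-lactamase gene. An f1 phage origin is also present. A single AAV2 inverted terminal repeat and short bom and rop fragments are annotated; these appear to be backbone remnants, and one ITR alone would not support AAV packaging.

The plasmid carries two expression units. A human U6 RNA polymerase III promoter drives a single guide RNA. The gap between the promoter and the Streptococcus pyogenes gRNA scaffold is where the RNF123-specific spacer sits, although the record lists the guide sequence as unknown. An additional partial scaffold fragment is annotated just downstream. The second unit uses a hybrid CMV enhancer/chicken β-actin promoter with a chimeric intron to express S. pyogenes Cas9. The annotation software splits Cas9 into contiguous N- and C-terminal portions that together make up the full-length coding sequence. Cas9 is followed by a nucleoplasmin nuclear localization signal and then EGFP, with a bovine growth hormone polyadenylation signal ending the transcript. As the plasmid name indicates, EGFP is linked to Cas9 through a 2A self-cleaving peptide, though the 2A element is not itself annotated, so the two proteins are made from one transcript.

Because green fluorescence marks cells that express Cas9, transfected cells can be enriched or sorted as single clones. The construct is therefore suited to generating RNF123 knockout human cell lines, and the associated study concerned the fate of ubiquitinated 40S ribosomal subunits from stalled ribosomes.
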