Addgene plasmid #127122: px458_2A_GFP_sgRNA_RNF123
Depositing lab: Thomas Tuschl. Publication: The G3BP1-Family-USP10 Deubiquitinase Complex Rescues Ubiquitinated 40S Subunits of Ribosomes Stalled in Translation from Lysosomal Degradation. Meyer C, Garzia A, Morozov P, Molina H, Tuschl T. Mol Cell. 2020 Mar 19;77(6):1193-1205.e5. doi: 10.1016/j.molcel.2019.12.024. Epub 2020 Jan 24. PubMed 31981475.
Backbone
  Vector backbone: px458_2A_GFP_sgRNA
  Vector type: CRISPR
Growth in bacteria
  Bacterial resistance: Ampicillin, 100 μg/mL
  Growth temperature: 37°C
  Growth strain: DH5alpha
  Copy number: Unknown
Gene/Insert
  Gene/Insert name: gRNA RNF123
  gRNA/shRNA sequence: unknown
  Species: H. sapiens (human)
  Entrez Gene: RNF123 (a.k.a. FP1477, KPC1)
  Cloning method: Restriction Enzyme; 5′ cloning site Unknown (unknown if destroyed); 3′ cloning site Unknown (unknown if destroyed)
Terms and licenses: Academic/Nonprofit Terms; Industry Terms: Not Available to Industry
How to cite: px458_2A_GFP_sgRNA_RNF123 was a gift from Thomas Tuschl (Addgene plasmid # 127122 ; http://n2t.net/addgene:127122 ; RRID:Addgene_127122)
